>Addgene plasmid #162312 | pEPQD0CM0030 | addgene full sequence | sequence record 320896 | Addgene NGS Result
GAATGTGAATAAAGGCCGGATAAAACTTGTGCTTATTTTTCTTTACGGTCTTTAAAAAGGCCGTAATATC
CAGCTGAACGGTCTGGTTATAGGTACATTGAGCAACTGACTGAAATGCCTCAAAATGTTCTTTACGATGC
CATTGGGATATATCAACGGTGGTATATCCAGTGATTTTTTTCTCCATTTTAGCTTCCTTAGCTCCTGAAA
ATCTCGATAACTCAAAAAATACGCCCGGTAGTGATCTTATTTCATTATGGTGAAAGTTGGAACCTCTTAC
GTGCCCGATCAACTCGAGTGCCACCTGACGTCTAAGAAACCATTATTATCATGACATTAACCTATAAAAA
TAGGCGTATCACGAGGCAGAATTTCAGATAAAAAAAATCCTTAGCTTTCGCTAAGGATGATTTCTGGAAT
TCGGTCTCATTCGTAAGTCGACCGGCTGCTAACAAAGCCCGAGCTTCGAGACCCTGCAGTCCGGCAAAAA
AGGGCAAGGTGTCACCACCCTGCCCTTTTTCTTTAAAACCGAAAAGATTACTTCGCGTTATGCAGGCTTC
CTCGCTCACTGACTCGCTGCGCTCGGTCGTTCGGCTGCGGCGAGCGGTATCAGCTCACTCAAAGGCGGTA
ATACGGTTATCCACAGAATCAGGGGATAACGCAGGAAAGAACATGTGAGCAAAAGGCCAGCAAAAGGCCA
GGAACCGTAAAAAGGCCGCGTTGCTGGCGTTTTTCCACAGGCTCCGCCCCCCTGACGAGCATCACAAAAA
TCGACGCTCAAGTCAGAGGTGGCGAAACCCGACAGGACTATAAAGATACCAGGCGTTTCCCCCTGGAAGC
TCCCTCGTGCGCTCTCCTGTTCCGACCCTGCCGCTTACCGGATACCTGTCCGCCTTTCTCCCTTCGGGAA
GCGTGGCGCTTTCTCATAGCTCACGCTGTAGGTATCTCAGTTCGGTGTAGGTCGTTCGCTCCAAGCTGGG
CTGTGTGCACGAACCCCCCGTTCAGCCCGACCGCTGCGCCTTATCCGGTAACTATCGTCTTGAGTCCAAC
CCGGTAAGACACGACTTATCGCCACTGGCAGCAGCCACTGGTAACAGGATTAGCAGAGCGAGGTATGTAG
GCGGTGCTACAGAGTTCTTGAAGTGGTGGCCTAACTACGGCTACACTAGAAGAACAGTATTTGGTATCTG
CGCTCTGCTGAAGCCAGTTACCTTCGGAAAAAGAGTTGGTAGCTCTTGATCCGGCAAACAAACCACCGCT
GGTAGCGGTGGTTTTTTTGTTTGCAAGCAGCAGATTACGCGCAGAAAAAAAGGATCTCAAGAAGATCCTT
TGATCTTTTCTACGGGGTCTGACGCTCAGTGGAACGAAAACTCACGTTAAGGGATTTTGGTCATGAGATT
ATCAAAAAGGATCTTCACCTAGATCCTTTTAAATTAAAAATGAAGTTTTAAATCAATCTAAAGTATATAT
GAGTAAACTTGGTCTGACAGCTCGAGGCTTGGATTCTCACCAATAAAAAACGCCCGGCGGCAACCGAGCG
TTCTGAACAAATCCAGATGGAGTTCTGAGGTCATTACTGGATCTATCAACAGGAGTCCAAGCGAGCTCGA
TATCAAATTACGCCCCGCCCTGCCACTCATCGCAGTACTGTTGTAATTCATTAAGCATTCTGCCGACATG
GAAGCCATCACAAACGGCATGATGAACCTGAATCGCCAGCGGCATCAGCACCTTGTCGCCTTGCGTATAA
TATTTGCCCATGGTGAAAACGGGGGCGAAGAAGTTGTCCATATTGGCCACGTTTAAATCAAAACTGGTGA
AACTCACCCAGGGATTGGCTGAGACGAAAAACATATTCTCAATAAACCCTTTAGGGAAATAGGCCAGGTT
TTCACCGTAACACGCCACATCTTGCGAATATATGTGTAGAAACTGCCGGAAATCGTCGTGGTATTCACTC
CAGAGCGATGAAAACGTTTCAGTTTGCTCATGGAAAACGGTGTAACAAGGGTGAACACTATCCCATATCA
CCAGCTCACCGTCTTTCATTGCCATACGAAATTCCGGATGAGCATTCATCAGGCGGGCAA
Features (pLannotate 1.2.2; 7 found; start..end, strand, type, name):
    188..285     -  promoter       cat promoter: promoter of the E. coli cat gene encoding chloramphenicol acetyltransferase
    371..414     -  terminator     bacterial terminator: putative bacterial transcription terminator
    445..462     +  CDS            SET1 (fragment): solubility-enhancement tag derived from T7 phage gene 10B
    480..537     +  terminator     his operon terminator: This putative transcriptin terminator from the E. coli his operon has a 2-bp deletion introduced during synthesis. Its efficiency has not been determined.
    732..1320    -  rep_origin     ori: high-copy-number ColE1/pMB1/pBR322/pUC origin of replication
   1503..1597    -  terminator     lambda t0 terminator: transcription terminator from phage lambda
   1621..187     -  CDS            cat (across the origin): CAT_ECOLX - Experimental evidence at protein level: Swiss-Prot protein existence level 1. This enzyme is an effector of chloramphenicol resistance in bacteria. From Escherichia coli. This protein is used as a marker in many commonly used cloning vectors, such as pACYC184.
