[The description below was written by a language model from this plasmid's Addgene catalogue record and pLannotate feature annotations shown in this document.]
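Description:
pEPQD0CM0030 is a small (about 2.1 kb) Level 0 standard part plasmid for MoClo/Golden Gate modular assembly, built in the pUAP1 universal acceptor backbone and classed as a synthetic biology vector. It is propagated in E. coli from a high-copy ColE1/pUC-type origin and selected with chloramphenicol. Resistance is provided by the cat (chloramphenicol acetyltransferase) gene, which is driven by its native cat promoter and followed by the phage lambda t0 terminator. In the circular sequence record, the cat coding region spans the numbering origin.

The payload is a synthetic part occupying the C-terminal tag position of the assembly syntax. It is flanked by the TTCG and GCTT fusion overhangs, so that on Type IIS digestion it is released and ligated in frame after a coding sequence part and ahead of a 3' UTR/terminator part. The catalogue describes the insert as "C-terminal tag, stop codon". The record does not name a specific epitope or purification tag. The only annotation in the insert region is an 18-nt match labelled as a fragment of the SET1 solubility-enhancement tag, and a match this short may be incidental rather than a true identification. The part may therefore serve mainly to supply a stop codon at this position, but the record does not confirm this. The insert site is insulated by bacterial transcription terminators on either side, a putative terminator upstream and a his operon terminator downstream, which are backbone features.

The plasmid carries no promoter for expressing the insert. It serves purely as a donor of a reusable DNA part for building multi-part transcriptional units, and it was deposited alongside work on biofoundry-assisted expression and characterization of plant proteins.
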