Addgene plasmid #162312: pEPQD0CM0030
Purpose: Level 0 C-terminal tag part for MoClo assembly, TTCG-GCTT
Depositing lab: Nicola Patron. Depositing organization: Earlham Institute. Publication: Biofoundry-assisted expression and characterization of plant proteins. Dudley QM, Cai YM, Kallam K, Debreyne H, Carrasco Lopez JA, Patron NJ. Synth Biol (Oxf). 2021 Sep 11;6(1):ysab029. doi: 10.1093/synbio/ysab029. eCollection 2021. PubMed 34693026.
Backbone
  Vector backbone: pUAP1
  Vector type: Synthetic Biology
Growth in bacteria
  Bacterial resistance: Chloramphenicol, 25 μg/mL
  Growth temperature: 37°C
  Growth strain: DH5alpha
  Copy number: High Copy
Gene/Insert
  Gene/Insert name: C-terminal tag, stop codon
  Species: Synthetic
  Cloning method: Unknown
  Sequencing primers: 5′ ggcgtatcacgaggcagaatttc; 3′ CCTGCATAACGCGAAGTAATC
Terms and licenses: Academic/Nonprofit Terms; Industry Terms: Not Available to Industry
How to cite: pEPQD0CM0030 was a gift from Nicola Patron (Addgene plasmid # 162312 ; http://n2t.net/addgene:162312 ; RRID:Addgene_162312)
